Addgene plasmid #139136: pJBL6659
Purpose: PompT - TARGET8 - mCherry
Depositing lab: Julius Lucks. Depositing organization: Northwestern University. Publication: Dynamic Control of Gene Expression with Riboregulated Switchable Feedback Promoters. Glasscock CJ, Biggs BW, Lazar JT, Arnold JH, Burdette LA, Valdes A, Kang MK, Tullman-Ercek D, Tyo KEJ, Lucks JB. ACS Synth Biol. 2021 May 21;10(5):1199-1213. doi: 10.1021/acssynbio.1c00015. Epub 2021 Apr 9. PubMed 33834762.
Backbone
  Vector backbone: CloCDF
  Vector type: Bacterial Expression
Growth in bacteria
  Bacterial resistance: Spectinomycin, 50 μg/mL
  Growth temperature: 37°C
  Growth strain: NEB Stable
  Copy number: Low Copy
Gene/Insert
  Gene/Insert name: mCherry
  Species: Synthetic
  Mutation: N/A
  Cloning method: Gibson Cloning
Terms and licenses: Academic/Nonprofit Terms; Industry Terms: Not Available to Industry
Depositor comments: Please visit https://www.biorxiv.org/content/10.1101/529180v1 for bioRxiv preprint.
How to cite: pJBL6659 was a gift from Julius Lucks (Addgene plasmid # 139136 ; http://n2t.net/addgene:139136 ; RRID:Addgene_139136)
