[The description below was written by a language model from this plasmid's Addgene catalogue record and pLannotate feature annotations shown in this document.]
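Description:
pJBL6659 is a small (about 3.5 kb) bacterial expression plasmid built on a CloDF13 (CDF) backbone for use in E. coli. It replicates from the low-copy CloDF13 origin, which is compatible with other common origin classes and so allows the plasmid to be maintained alongside additional plasmids in the same cell. Selection is by spectinomycin, provided by the aadA aminoglycoside adenylyltransferase gene (SmR), which the annotation places downstream of a bla (AmpR) promoter.

The payload, summarised in the record as "PompT - TARGET8 - mCherry", is a reporter cassette in which the ompT promoter drives an mCherry coding sequence through an intervening element called TARGET8. The associated publication concerns riboregulated switchable feedback promoters, which suggests that TARGET8 is an RNA regulator target region placed in the transcript leader so that output from the promoter can be gated by a cognate regulatory RNA supplied in trans. The record itself does not define the element or its mechanism. Neither the ompT promoter nor TARGET8 is annotated in the feature table; they presumably lie in the unannotated stretch upstream of the fluorescent protein gene. That gene is called mRFP1 by the automated annotation, consistent with mCherry being a derivative of mRFP1, and it is followed by the rrnB T1 and T7Te transcription terminators. The short matches to TcR, a CAP binding site, argU tRNA and phage φ21 attP are fragments and may be incidental similarity hits or backbone or promoter-region remnants rather than functional parts. The construct serves as a red fluorescent readout of regulated promoter activity.
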