Features (pLannotate 1.2.2; 10 found; start..end, strand, type, name):
    171..962     -  CDS            SmR: aminoglycoside adenylyltransferase (Murphy, 1985); aadA; confers resistance to spectinomycin and streptomycin
    963..1054    -  promoter       AmpR promoter: bla
   1102..1840    -  rep_origin     CloDF13 ori: Plasmids containing the CloDF13 (CDF) origin of replication can be propagated in E. coli cells that contain additional plasmids with compatible origins.
   1937..2001    -  CDS            TcR (fragment): tetracycline efflux protein; tet; confers resistance to tetracycline
   2016..2037    -  protein_bind   CAP binding site: CAP binding activates transcription in the presence of cAMP. E. coli catabolite activator protein
   2147..2191    -  tRNA           argU (fragment): E. coli tRNA-Arg recognizing AGA and AGG; argU
   2272..2298    +  protein_bind   phage φ21 attP (fragment): attachment site of phage φ21 phage φ21 integrase
   2721..3398    +  CDS            mRFP1: monomeric derivative of DsRed (Campbell et al., 2002)
   3431..3502    +  terminator     rrnB T1 terminator: transcription terminator T1 from the E. coli rrnB gene
   3518..3545    +  terminator     T7Te terminator: phage T7 early transcription terminator
>Addgene plasmid #139136 | pJBL6659 | addgene full sequence | sequence record 275197 | Addgene NGS Result
CTGAAACCTCAGGCATTTGAGAAGCACACGGTCACACTGCTTCCGGTAGTCAATAAACCGGTAAACCAGC
AATAGACATAAGCGGCTATTTAACGACCCTGCCCTGAACCGACGACCGGGTCATCGTGGCCGGATCTTGC
GGCCCCTCGGCTTGAACGAATTGTTAGACATTATTTGCCGACTACCTTGGTGATCTCGCCTTTCACGTAG
TGGACAAATTCTTCCAACTGATCTGCGCGCGAGGCCAAGCGATCTTCTTCTTGTCCAAGATAAGCCTGTC
TAGCTTCAAGTATGACGGGCTGATACTGGGCCGGCAGGCGCTCCATTGCCCAGTCGGCAGCGACATCCTT
CGGCGCGATTTTGCCGGTTACTGCGCTGTACCAAATGCGGGACAACGTAAGCACTACATTTCGCTCATCG
CCAGCCCAGTCGGGCGGCGAGTTCCATAGCGTTAAGGTTTCATTTAGCGCCTCAAATAGATCCTGTTCAG
GAACCGGATCAAAGAGTTCCTCCGCCGCTGGACCTACCAAGGCAACGCTATGTTCTCTTGCTTTTGTCAG
CAAGATAGCCAGATCAATGTCGATCGTGGCTGGCTCGAAGATACCTGCAAGAATGTCATTGCGCTGCCAT
TCTCCAAATTGCAGTTCGCGCTTAGCTGGATAACGCCACGGAATGATGTCGTCGTGCACAACAATGGTGA
CTTCTACAGCGCGGAGAATCTCGCTCTCTCCAGGGGAAGCCGAAGTTTCCAAAAGGTCGTTGATCAAAGC
TCGCCGCGTTGTTTCATCAAGCCTTACGGTCACCGTAACCAGCAAATCAATATCACTGTGTGGCTTCAGG
CCGCCATCCACTGCGGAGCCGTACAAATGTACGGCCAGCAACGTCGGTTCGAGATGGCGCTCGATGACGC
CAACTACCTCTGATAGTTGAGTCGATACTTCGGCGATCACCGCTTCCCTCATACTCTTCCTTTTTCAATA
TTATTGAAGCATTTATCAGGGTTATTGTCTCATGAGCGGATACATATTTGAATGTATTTAGAAAAATAAA
CAAATAGCTAGCTCACTCGGTCGCTACGCTCCGGGCGTGAGACTGCGGCGGGCGCTGCGGACACATACAA
AGTTACCCACAGATTCCGTGGATAAGCAGGGGACTAACATGTGAGGCAAAACAGCAGGGCCGCGCCGGTG
GCGTTTTTCCATAGGCTCCGCCCTCCTGCCAGAGTTCACATAAACAGACGCTTTTCCGGTGCATCTGTGG
GAGCCGTTAGGCTCAACCATGAATCTGACAGTACGGGCGAAACCCGACAGGACTTAAAGATCCCCACCGT
TTCCGGCGGGTCGCTCCCTCTTGCGCTCTCCTGTTCCGACCCTGCCGTTTACCGGATACCTGTTCCGCCT
TTCTCCCTTACGGGAAGTGTGGCGCTTTCTCATAGCTCACACACTGGTATCTCGGCTCGGTGTAGGTCGT
TCGCTCCAAGCTGGGCTGTAAGCAAGAACTCCCCGTTCAGCCCGACTGCTGCGCCTTATCCGGTAACTGT
TCACTTGAGTCCAACCCGGAAAAGCACGGTAAAACGCCACTGGCAGCAGCCATTGGTAACTGGGAGTTCG
CAGAGGATTTGTTTAGCTAAACACGCGGTTGCTCTTGAAGTGTGCGCCAAAGTCCGGCTACACTGGAAGG
ACAGATTTGGTTGCTGTGCTCTGCGAAAGCCAGTTACCACGGTTAAGTCAGTTGGGGAACTGCTTAACCT
TCGATCAAACCACCTCCCCAGGTGGTTTTTTCGTTTACAGGGCAAAAGATTACGCGCAGAAAAAAAGGAT
CTCAAGAAGATCCTTTGATCTTTTCTACTGAACCGCTCTAGATTTCAGTGCAATTTATCTCTTCAAATGT
AGCACCTGAAGTCAGCCCCATACGATATAAGTTGTAATTCTCATGTTAGTCATGCCCCGCGCCCACAGGA
AGGAGCTGACTGGGTTGAAGGCTCTCAAGGGCATCGGTCGAGATCCCGGTGCCTAATGAGTGAGCTAACT
TACATTAATTGCGTTGCGCGAATTCACGAGATCTGCGGATGGGCAGTATTGGCGCTGAACGCCTGCTGGC
GCGTATTCGTGGCGAACGGATAAGACGGGCATAAATGAGGAAGAAATGGCGCGCCCTGCAGGATTCGAAC
CTGCGGCCCACGACTTAGAAGTTCCTAGAACGACATTTTAAGTCAACAACTTACCGCGCCATCTCTGCGC
TCACACGTCCCACTACCTCAAAACATGTAAAGCCTTGCAAGCCATTGCGAGGCCTTATGTGTCTCAGTTT
TGTCCCTCTTTTTTGTACTAAAAAACATAGTAATTGAGGATAAACCTCATGCTATTTTCGCTTATATGCC
TCTAAAGGCATGGCACTTAAATAGATAAAAGCACCACAAAAGCATAAAAAAACCACACAGTAAAACCGAA
ATATGAAACAATAACAGATAATTAAACCAAAAACAGATAGCGCATTGTGATAATCATTCAATACTAAACA
AAATATAAACAGTGGAGCAATATGTAATTGACTCATTAAGTTAGATATAAAAAATACATATTCAATCATT
AAAACGATTGAATGGAGAACTTTTCCATCCTCAATCTCTACCTACTCTCACTTACTCTTATCCTGCGGGG
AATGTATACAGTTCATGTATATATTCCCCGCTTTTTTTTTGGATCTAGGAGGAAGGATCTATGGCGAGTA
GCGAAGACGTTATCAAAGAGTTCATGCGTTTCAAAGTTCGTATGGAAGGTTCCGTTAACGGTCACGAGTT
CGAAATCGAAGGTGAAGGTGAAGGTCGTCCGTACGAAGGTACCCAGACCGCTAAACTGAAAGTTACCAAA
GGTGGTCCGCTGCCGTTCGCTTGGGACATCCTGTCCCCGCAGTTCCAGTACGGTTCCAAAGCTTACGTTA
AACACCCGGCTGACATCCCGGACTACCTGAAACTGTCCTTCCCGGAAGGTTTCAAATGGGAACGTGTTAT
GAACTTCGAAGACGGTGGTGTTGTTACCGTTACCCAGGACTCCTCCCTGCAAGACGGTGAGTTCATCTAC
AAAGTTAAACTGCGTGGTACCAACTTCCCGTCCGACGGTCCGGTTATGCAGAAAAAAACCATGGGTTGGG
AAGCTTCCACCGAACGTATGTACCCGGAAGACGGTGCTCTGAAAGGTGAAATCAAAATGCGTCTGAAACT
GAAAGACGGTGGTCACTACGACGCTGAAGTTAAAACCACCTACATGGCTAAAAAACCGGTTCAGCTGCCG
GGTGCTTACAAAACCGACATCAAACTGGACATCACCTCCCACAACGAAGACTACACCATCGTTGAACAGT
ACGAACGTGCTGAAGGTCGTCACTCCACCGGTGCTTAAGGATCCAAACTCGAGTAAGGATCTCCAGGCAT
CAAATAAAACGAAAGGCTCAGTCGAAAGACTGGGCCTTTCGTTTTATCTGTTGTTTGTCGGTGAACGCTC
TCTACTAGAGTCACACTGGCTCACCTTCGGGTGGGCCTTTCTGCGTTTATA
